Addgene plasmid #76330: CERK gRNA (BRDN0001148273)
Purpose: 3rd generation lentiviral gRNA plasmid targeting human CERK
Depositing lab: John Doench & David Root. Depositing organization: Broad Institute. Publication: Optimized sgRNA design to maximize activity and minimize off-target effects of CRISPR-Cas9. Doench JG, Fusi N, Sullender M, Hegde M, Vaimberg EW, Donovan KF, Smith I, Tothova Z, Wilen C, Orchard R, Virgin HW, Listgarten J, Root DE. Nat Biotechnol. 2016 Jan 18. doi: 10.1038/nbt.3437. PubMed 26780180.
Backbone
  Vector backbone: lentiGuide-Puro
  Backbone manufacturer: Zhang Lab (Addgene plasmid # 52963)
  Vector type: Mammalian Expression, Lentiviral, CRISPR
  Selectable markers: Puromycin
Growth in bacteria
  Bacterial resistance: Ampicillin, 100 μg/mL
  Growth temperature: 37°C
  Growth strain: DH5alpha
  Copy number: High Copy
Gene/Insert
  Gene/Insert name: CERK (alt names: CERK; NM_022766.5)
  gRNA/shRNA sequence: ATGGAGGCTAAGGTGAACAG
  Species: H. sapiens (human)
  Entrez Gene: CERK (a.k.a. LK4, dA59H18.2, dA59H18.3, hCERK)
  Promoter: hU6
  Cloning method: Unknown
  Sequencing primers: 5′ U6-F; 3′ pS2-R
Terms and licenses: Academic/Nonprofit Terms; Industry Terms: Not Available to Industry
Depositor comments: The gRNA was designed to target the following Genbank reference sequence(s): NM_022766.5. Note that this plasmid does NOT contain Cas9. It should be used in conjunction with lentiCas9-Blast (Addgene #52962) or otherwise with cell lines already expressing Cas9. Browse the full kinome gRNA library at http://www.addgene.org/pooled-library/broadgpp-human-kinome/ or visit http://www.broadinstitute.org/rnai/public/ for detailed protocols and information.
How to cite: CERK gRNA (BRDN0001148273) was a gift from John Doench & David Root (Addgene plasmid # 76330 ; http://n2t.net/addgene:76330 ; RRID:Addgene_76330)
