[The description below was written by a language model from this plasmid's Addgene catalogue record and the feature table of its GenBank file.]
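Description:
CERK gRNA (BRDN0001148273) is a third-generation lentiviral CRISPR guide plasmid built on the lentiGuide-Puro backbone, carrying a single guide RNA directed against human CERK (ceramide kinase; designed against the NM_022766.5 transcript). The 8.3 kb circular plasmid is maintained in E. coli at high copy through a ColE1/pUC-type origin with ampicillin selection from the bla gene. It also carries an f1 origin and an SV40 origin and poly(A) signal outside the viral cassette, along with leftover cloning-vector elements such as the lac, T7 and T3 promoters.

The transfer cassette begins with an RSV promoter fused to a truncated HIV-1 5' LTR, which allows Tat-independent production of genomic RNA in packaging cells. This is followed by the Psi packaging signal and the RRE for Rev-dependent nuclear export. It ends in a U3-deleted, self-inactivating 3' LTR. Within it, a human U6 RNA polymerase III promoter drives the CERK-specific spacer fused to the Streptococcus pyogenes Cas9 guide scaffold. A cPPT/CTS element, which aids nuclear import of the viral genome, lies between this unit and the downstream cassette. That cassette uses the EF-1-alpha promoter, including its intron A, to express puromycin N-acetyltransferase for selection of transduced mammalian cells, with a WPRE to enhance transcript expression.

The plasmid does not encode Cas9, so it is meant to be used with a separate Cas9 lentivector or in cells already expressing Cas9. In that setting it directs cleavage and knockout of CERK. It is one of the individual clones from a human kinome guide library associated with work on optimised sgRNA design.
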