LOCUS       Exported 8323 bp ds-DNA circular SYN 13-MAY-2021
DEFINITION  3rd generation lentiviral gRNA plasmid targeting human CERK.
ACCESSION   .
VERSION     .
KEYWORDS    CERK gRNA (BRDN0001148273)
SOURCE      synthetic DNA construct
  ORGANISM  synthetic DNA construct
REFERENCE   1 (bases 1 to 8323)
  AUTHORS   Doench JG, Fusi N, Sullender M, Hegde M, Vaimberg EW, Donovan KF,
            Smith I, Tothova Z, Wilen C, Orchard R, Virgin HW, Listgarten J,
            Root DE
  TITLE     Optimized sgRNA design to maximize activity and minimize off-target
            effects of CRISPR-Cas9.
  JOURNAL   Nat Biotechnol. 2016 Jan 18. doi: 10.1038/nbt.3437.
  PUBMED    26780180
REFERENCE   2 (bases 1 to 8323)
  AUTHORS   .
  TITLE     Direct Submission
  JOURNAL   Exported May 13, 2021 from SnapGene Server 1.1.58
            http://www.snapgene.com
FEATURES             Location/Qualifiers
     source          1..8323
                     /organism="synthetic DNA construct"
                     /mol_type="other DNA"
     promoter        87..1265
                     /label=EF-1-alpha promoter
                     /note="strong constitutive promoter for human elongation
                     factor EF-1-alpha"
     intron          318..1256
                     /label=EF-1-alpha intron A
                     /note="intron upstream of the start codon of human
                     EF-1-alpha"
     primer_bind     1213..1233
                     /label=EF1a-F
                     /note="Human elongation factor-1a promoter, forward primer"
     CDS             1278..1877
                     /codon_start=1
                     /gene="pac from Streptomyces alboniger"
                     /product="puromycin N-acetyltransferase"
                     /label=PuroR
                     /note="confers resistance to puromycin"
                     /translation="MTEYKPTVRLATRDDVPRAVRTLAAAFADYPATRHTVDPDRHIER
                     VTELQELFLTRVGLDIGKVWVADDGAAVAVWTTPESVEAGAVFAEIGPRMAELSGSRLA
                     AQQQMEGLLAPHRPKEPAWFLATVGVSPDHQGKGLGSAVVLPGVEAAERAGVPAFLETS
                     APRNLPFYERLGFTVTADVEVPEGPRTWCMTRKPGA"
     primer_bind     complement(1278..1297)
                     /label=Puro-R
                     /note="Puromycin resistance gene, reverse primer. Also
                     called puro-variant-R"
     primer_bind     1774..1794
                     /label=Puro-F
                     /note="Puromycin resistance gene, forward primer"
     misc_feature    1893..2481
                     /label=WPRE
                     /note="woodchuck hepatitis virus posttranscriptional
                     regulatory element"
     primer_bind     complement(1946..1966)
                     /label=WPRE-R
                     /note="WPRE, reverse primer"
     CDS             complement(2364..2375)
                     /codon_start=1
                     /product="Factor Xa recognition and cleavage site"
                     /label=Factor Xa site
                     /translation="IEGR"
     LTR             2553..2786
                     /label=3' LTR (Delta-U3)
                     /note="self-inactivating 3' long terminal repeat (LTR) from
                     HIV-1"
     polyA_signal    2864..2985
                     /label=SV40 poly(A) signal
                     /note="SV40 polyadenylation signal"
     primer_bind     complement(2901..2920)
                     /label=SV40pA-R
                     /note="SV40 polyA, reverse primer"
     primer_bind     2955..2974
                     /label=EBV-rev
                     /note="SV40 polyA terminator, reverse primer"
     rep_origin      3025..3160
                     /label=SV40 ori
                     /note="SV40 origin of replication"
     primer_bind     3087..3106
                     /label=SV40pro-F
                     /note="SV40 promoter/origin, forward primer"
     primer_bind     complement(3180..3199)
                     /label=T7
                     /note="T7 promoter, forward primer"
     promoter        complement(3181..3199)
                     /label=T7 promoter
                     /note="promoter for bacteriophage T7 RNA polymerase"
     primer_bind     complement(3209..3226)
                     /label=M13 Forward
                     /note="In lacZ gene. Also called M13-F20 or M13 (-21)
                     Forward"
     primer_bind     complement(3209..3225)
                     /label=M13 fwd
                     /note="common sequencing primer, one of multiple similar
                     variants"
     primer_bind     complement(3218..3240)
                     /label=M13/pUC Forward
                     /note="In lacZ gene"
     rep_origin      3367..3822
                     /direction=RIGHT
                     /label=f1 ori
                     /note="f1 bacteriophage origin of replication; arrow
                     indicates direction of (+) strand synthesis"
     primer_bind     complement(3454..3473)
                     /label=F1ori-R
                     /note="F1 origin, reverse primer"
     primer_bind     3664..3685
                     /label=F1ori-F
                     /note="F1 origin, forward primer"
     promoter        3848..3952
                     /gene="bla"
                     /label=AmpR promoter
     CDS             3953..4813
                     /codon_start=1
                     /gene="bla"
                     /product="beta-lactamase"
                     /label=AmpR
                     /note="confers resistance to ampicillin, carbenicillin, and
                     related antibiotics"
                     /translation="MSIQHFRVALIPFFAAFCLPVFAHPETLVKVKDAEDQLGARVGYI
                     ELDLNSGKILESFRPEERFPMMSTFKVLLCGAVLSRIDAGQEQLGRRIHYSQNDLVEYS
                     PVTEKHLTDGMTVRELCSAAITMSDNTAANLLLTTIGGPKELTAFLHNMGDHVTRLDRW
                     EPELNEAIPNDERDTTMPVAMATTLRKLLTGELLTLASRQQLIDWMEADKVAGPLLRSA
                     LPAGWFIADKSGAGERGSRGIIAALGPDGKPSRIVVIYTTGSQATMDERNRQIAEIGAS
                     LIKHW"
     primer_bind     complement(4171..4190)
                     /label=Amp-R
                     /note="Ampicillin resistance gene, reverse primer"
     rep_origin      4984..5572
                     /direction=RIGHT
                     /label=ori
                     /note="high-copy-number ColE1/pMB1/pBR322/pUC origin of
                     replication"
     primer_bind     5473..5492
                     /label=pBR322ori-F
                     /note="pBR322 origin, forward primer"
     primer_bind     5726..5743
                     /label=L4440
                     /note="L4440 vector, forward primer"
     protein_bind    5860..5881
                     /label=CAP binding site
                     /bound_moiety="E. coli catabolite activator protein"
                     /note="CAP binding activates transcription in the presence
                     of cAMP."
     promoter        5896..5926
                     /label=lac promoter
                     /note="promoter for the E. coli lac operon"
     protein_bind    5934..5950
                     /label=lac operator
                     /bound_moiety="lac repressor encoded by lacI"
                     /note="The lac repressor binds to the lac operator to
                     inhibit transcription in E. coli. This inhibition can be
                     relieved by adding lactose or
                     isopropyl-beta-D-thiogalactopyranoside (IPTG)."
     primer_bind     5939..5961
                     /label=M13/pUC Reverse
                     /note="In lacZ gene"
     primer_bind     5958..5974
                     /label=M13 rev
                     /note="common sequencing primer, one of multiple similar
                     variants"
     primer_bind     5958..5974
                     /label=M13 Reverse
                     /note="In lacZ gene. Also called M13-rev"
     primer_bind     5993..6013
                     /label=T3
                     /note="T3 promoter, forward primer"
     promoter        5995..6013
                     /label=T3 promoter
                     /note="promoter for bacteriophage T3 RNA polymerase"
     promoter        6041..6267
                     /label=RSV promoter
                     /note="Rous sarcoma virus enhancer/promoter"
     LTR             6268..6448
                     /label=5' LTR (truncated)
                     /note="truncated 5' long terminal repeat (LTR) from HIV-1"
     misc_feature    6495..6620
                     /label=HIV-1 Psi
                     /note="packaging signal of human immunodeficiency virus
                     type 1"
     misc_feature    7113..7346
                     /label=RRE
                     /note="The Rev response element (RRE) of HIV-1 allows for
                     Rev-dependent mRNA export from the nucleus to the
                     cytoplasm."
     CDS             7531..7575
                     /codon_start=1
                     /product="antigenic peptide corresponding to amino acids
                     655 to 669 of the HIV envelope protein gp41 (Lutje Hulsik
                     et al., 2013)"
                     /label=gp41 peptide
                     /note="recognized by the 2H10 single-chain llama nanobody"
                     /translation="KNEQELLELDKWASL"
     promoter        7753..7993
                     /label=U6 promoter
                     /note="RNA polymerase III promoter for human U6 snRNA"
     primer_bind     7753..7773
                     /label=hU6-F
                     /note="Human U6 promoter, forward primer"
     primer_bind     7924..7943
                     /label=LKO.1 5'
                     /note="Human U6 promoter, forward primer"
     misc_RNA        8023..8098
                     /label=gRNA scaffold
                     /note="guide RNA scaffold for the Streptococcus pyogenes
                     CRISPR/Cas9 system"
     misc_feature    8154..8271
                     /label=cPPT/CTS
                     /note="central polypurine tract and central termination
                     sequence of HIV-1"
ORIGIN
        1 cccgggtgca aagatggata aagttttaaa cagagaggaa tctttgcagc taatggacct
       61 tctaggtctt gaaaggagtg ggaattggct ccggtgcccg tcagtgggca gagcgcacat
      121 cgcccacagt ccccgagaag ttggggggag gggtcggcaa ttgatccggt gcctagagaa
      181 ggtggcgcgg ggtaaactgg gaaagtgatg tcgtgtactg gctccgcctt tttcccgagg
      241 gtgggggaga accgtatata agtgcagtag tcgccgtgaa cgttcttttt cgcaacgggt
      301 ttgccgccag aacacaggta agtgccgtgt gtggttcccg cgggcctggc ctctttacgg
      361 gttatggccc ttgcgtgcct tgaattactt ccacctggct gcagtacgtg attcttgatc
      421 ccgagcttcg ggttggaagt gggtgggaga gttcgaggcc ttgcgcttaa ggagcccctt
      481 cgcctcgtgc ttgagttgag gcctggcctg ggcgctgggg ccgccgcgtg cgaatctggt
      541 ggcaccttcg cgcctgtctc gctgctttcg ataagtctct agccatttaa aatttttgat
      601 gacctgctgc gacgcttttt ttctggcaag atagtcttgt aaatgcgggc caagatctgc
      661 acactggtat ttcggttttt ggggccgcgg gcggcgacgg ggcccgtgcg tcccagcgca
      721 catgttcggc gaggcggggc ctgcgagcgc ggccaccgag aatcggacgg gggtagtctc
      781 aagctggccg gcctgctctg gtgcctggcc tcgcgccgcc gtgtatcgcc ccgccctggg
      841 cggcaaggct ggcccggtcg gcaccagttg cgtgagcgga aagatggccg cttcccggcc
      901 ctgctgcagg gagctcaaaa tggaggacgc ggcgctcggg agagcgggcg ggtgagtcac
      961 ccacacaaag gaaaagggcc tttccgtcct cagccgtcgc ttcatgtgac tccacggagt
     1021 accgggcgcc gtccaggcac ctcgattagt tctcgagctt ttggagtacg tcgtctttag
     1081 gttgggggga ggggttttat gcgatggagt ttccccacac tgagtgggtg gagactgaag
     1141 ttaggccagc ttggcacttg atgtaattct ccttggaatt tgcccttttt gagtttggat
     1201 cttggttcat tctcaagcct cagacagtgg ttcaaagttt ttttcttcca tttcaggtgt
     1261 cgtgacgtac ggccaccatg accgagtaca agcccacggt gcgcctcgcc acccgcgacg
     1321 acgtccccag ggccgtacgc accctcgccg ccgcgttcgc cgactacccc gccacgcgcc
     1381 acaccgtcga tccggaccgc cacatcgagc gggtcaccga gctgcaagaa ctcttcctca
     1441 cgcgcgtcgg gctcgacatc ggcaaggtgt gggtcgcgga cgacggcgcc gccgtggcgg
     1501 tctggaccac gccggagagc gtcgaagcgg gggcggtgtt cgccgagatc ggcccgcgca
     1561 tggccgagtt gagcggttcc cggctggccg cgcagcaaca gatggaaggc ctcctggcgc
     1621 cgcaccggcc caaggagccc gcgtggttcc tggccaccgt cggagtctcg cccgaccacc
     1681 agggcaaggg tctgggcagc gccgtcgtgc tccccggagt ggaggcggcc gagcgcgccg
     1741 gggtgcccgc cttcctggag acctccgcgc cccgcaacct ccccttctac gagcggctcg
     1801 gcttcaccgt caccgccgac gtcgaggtgc ccgaaggacc gcgcacctgg tgcatgaccc
     1861 gcaagcccgg tgcctgaacg cgttaagtcg acaatcaacc tctggattac aaaatttgtg
     1921 aaagattgac tggtattctt aactatgttg ctccttttac gctatgtgga tacgctgctt
     1981 taatgccttt gtatcatgct attgcttccc gtatggcttt cattttctcc tccttgtata
     2041 aatcctggtt gctgtctctt tatgaggagt tgtggcccgt tgtcaggcaa cgtggcgtgg
     2101 tgtgcactgt gtttgctgac gcaaccccca ctggttgggg cattgccacc acctgtcagc
     2161 tcctttccgg gactttcgct ttccccctcc ctattgccac ggcggaactc atcgccgcct
     2221 gccttgcccg ctgctggaca ggggctcggc tgttgggcac tgacaattcc gtggtgttgt
     2281 cggggaaatc atcgtccttt ccttggctgc tcgcctgtgt tgccacctgg attctgcgcg
     2341 ggacgtcctt ctgctacgtc ccttcggccc tcaatccagc ggaccttcct tcccgcggcc
     2401 tgctgccggc tctgcggcct cttccgcgtc ttcgccttcg ccctcagacg agtcggatct
     2461 ccctttgggc cgcctccccg cgtcgacttt aagaccaatg acttacaagg cagctgtaga
     2521 tcttagccac tttttaaaag aaaagggggg actggaaggg ctaattcact cccaacgaag
     2581 acaagatctg ctttttgctt gtactgggtc tctctggtta gaccagatct gagcctggga
     2641 gctctctggc taactaggga acccactgct taagcctcaa taaagcttgc cttgagtgct
     2701 tcaagtagtg tgtgcccgtc tgttgtgtga ctctggtaac tagagatccc tcagaccctt
     2761 ttagtcagtg tggaaaatct ctagcagtac gtatagtagt tcatgtcatc ttattattca
     2821 gtatttataa cttgcaaaga aatgaatatc agagagtgag aggaacttgt ttattgcagc
     2881 ttataatggt tacaaataaa gcaatagcat cacaaatttc acaaataaag catttttttc
     2941 actgcattct agttgtggtt tgtccaaact catcaatgta tcttatcatg tctggctcta
     3001 gctatcccgc ccctaactcc gcccatcccg cccctaactc cgcccagttc cgcccattct
     3061 ccgccccatg gctgactaat tttttttatt tatgcagagg ccgaggccgc ctcggcctct
     3121 gagctattcc agaagtagtg aggaggcttt tttggaggcc tagggacgta cccaattcgc
     3181 cctatagtga gtcgtattac gcgcgctcac tggccgtcgt tttacaacgt cgtgactggg
     3241 aaaaccctgg cgttacccaa cttaatcgcc ttgcagcaca tccccctttc gccagctggc
     3301 gtaatagcga agaggcccgc accgatcgcc cttcccaaca gttgcgcagc ctgaatggcg
     3361 aatgggnnnn nnnnnnnnnn nnnnnnnnnn nnnnnnnnnn nnnnnnnnnn nnnnnnnnnn
     3421 nnnnnnnnnn nnnnnnnnnn nnnnnnnnnn nnnnnnnnnn nnnnnnnnnn nnnnnnnnnn
     3481 nnnnnnnnnn cnnnnnnnnn nnnnnnnnnn nnnnnnnnnn nnnnnnnnnn nnnnnnnnnn
     3541 nnnnnnnnnn nnnnnnnnnn nnnnnnnnnn nnnnnnnnnn nnannnnnnn nnnnnnnnnn
     3601 nnnnnnnnnn nnnnnnnnnn nnnnnnnnnn nncctttgac gttggagtcc acgttcttta
     3661 atagtggact cttgttccaa actggaacaa cactcaaccc tatctcggtc tattcttttg
     3721 atttataagg gattttgccg atttcggcct attggttaaa aaatgagctg atttaacaaa
     3781 aatttaacgc gaattttaac aaaatattaa cgcttacaat ttaggtggca cttttcgggg
     3841 aaatgtgcgc ggaaccccta tttgtttatt tttctaaata cattcaaata tgtatccgct
     3901 catgagacaa taaccctgat aaatgcttca ataatattga aaaaggaaga gtatgagtat
     3961 tcaacatttc cgtgtcgccc ttattccctt ttttgcggca ttttgccttc ctgtttttgc
     4021 tcacccagaa acgctggtga aagtaaaaga tgctgaagat cagttgggtg cacgagtggg
     4081 ttacatcgaa ctggatctca acagcggtaa gatccttgag agttttcgcc ccgaagaacg
     4141 ttttccaatg atgagcactt ttaaagttct gctatgtggc gcggtattat cccgtattga
     4201 cgccgggcaa gagcaactcg gtcgccgcat acactattct cagaatgact tggttgagta
     4261 ctcaccagtc acagaaaagc atcttacgga tggcatgaca gtaagagaat tatgcagtgc
     4321 tgccataacc atgagtgata acactgcggc caacttactt ctgacaacga tcggaggacc
     4381 gaaggagcta accgcttttt tgcacaacat gggggatcat gtaactcgcc ttgatcgttg
     4441 ggaaccggag ctgaatgaag ccataccaaa cgacgagcgt gacaccacga tgcctgtagc
     4501 aatggcaaca acgttgcgca aactattaac tggcgaacta cttactctag cttcccggca
     4561 acaattaata gactggatgg aggcggataa agttgcagga ccacttctgc gctcggccct
     4621 tccggctggc tggtttattg ctgataaatc tggagccggt gagcgtgggt ctcgcggtat
     4681 cattgcagca ctggggccag atggtaagcc ctcccgtatc gtagttatct acacgacggg
     4741 gagtcaggca actatggatg aacgaaatag acagatcgct gagataggtg cctcactgat
     4801 taagcattgg taactgtcag accaagttta ctcatatata ctttagattg atttaaaact
     4861 tcatttttaa tttaaaagga tctaggtgaa gatccttttt gataatctca tgaccaaaat
     4921 cccttaacgt gagttttcgt tccactgagc gtcagacccc gtagaaaaga tcaaaggatc
     4981 ttcttgagat cctttttttc tgcgcgtaat ctgctgcttg caaacaaaaa aaccaccgct
     5041 accagcggtg gtttgtttgc cggatcaaga gctaccaact ctttttccga aggtaactgg
     5101 cttcagcaga gcgcagatac caaatactgt tcttctagtg tagccgtagt taggccacca
     5161 cttcaagaac tctgtagcac cgcctacata cctcgctctg ctaatcctgt taccagtggc
     5221 tgctgccagt ggcgataagt cgtgtcttac cgggttggac tcaagacgat agttaccgga
     5281 taaggcgcag cggtcgggct gaacgggggg ttcgtgcaca cagcccagct tggagcgaac
     5341 gacctacacc gaactgagat acctacagcg tgagctatga gaaagcgcca cgcttcccga
     5401 agggagaaag gcggacaggt atccggtaag cggcagggtc ggaacaggag agcgcacgag
     5461 ggagcttcca gggggaaacg cctggtatct ttatagtcct gtcgggtttc gccacctctg
     5521 acttgagcgt cgatttttgt gatgctcgtc aggggggcgg agcctatgga aaaacgccag
     5581 caacgcggcc tttttacggt tcctggcctt ttgctggcct tttgctcaca tgttctttcc
     5641 tgcgttatcc cctgattctg tggataaccg tattaccgcc tttgagtgag ctgataccgc
     5701 tcgccgcagc cgaacgaccg agcgcagcga gtcagtgagc gaggaagcgg aagagcgccc
     5761 aatacgcaaa ccgcctctcc ccgcgcgttg gccgattcat taatgcagct ggcacgacag
     5821 gtttcccgac tggaaagcgg gcagtgagcg caacgcaatt aatgtgagtt agctcactca
     5881 ttaggcaccc caggctttac actttatgct tccggctcgt atgttgtgtg gaattgtgag
     5941 cggataacaa tttcacacag gaaacagcta tgaccatgat tacgccaagc gcgcaattaa
     6001 ccctcactaa agggaacaaa agctggagct gcaagcttaa tgtagtctta tgcaatactc
     6061 ttgtagtctt gcaacatggt aacgatgagt tagcaacatg ccttacaagg agagaaaaag
     6121 caccgtgcat gccgattggt ggaagtaagg tggtacgatc gtgccttatt aggaaggcaa
     6181 cagacgggtc tgacatggat tggacgaacc actgaattgc cgcattgcag agatattgta
     6241 tttaagtgcc tagctcgata cataaacggg tctctctggt tagaccagat ctgagcctgg
     6301 gagctctctg gctaactagg gaacccactg cttaagcctc aataaagctt gccttgagtg
     6361 cttcaagtag tgtgtgcccg tctgttgtgt gactctggta actagagatc cctcagaccc
     6421 ttttagtcag tgtggaaaat ctctagcagt ggcgcccgaa cagggacttg aaagcgaaag
     6481 ggaaaccaga ggagctctct cgacgcagga ctcggcttgc tgaagcgcgc acggcaagag
     6541 gcgaggggcg gcgactggtg agtacgccaa aaattttgac tagcggaggc tagaaggaga
     6601 gagatgggtg cgagagcgtc agtattaagc gggggagaat tagatcgcga tgggaaaaaa
     6661 ttcggttaag gccaggggga aagaaaaaat ataaattaaa acatatagta tgggcaagca
     6721 gggagctaga acgattcgca gttaatcctg gcctgttaga aacatcagaa ggctgtagac
     6781 aaatactggg acagctacaa ccatcccttc agacaggatc agaagaactt agatcattat
     6841 ataatacagt agcaaccctc tattgtgtgc atcaaaggat agagataaaa gacaccaagg
     6901 aagctttaga caagatagag gaagagcaaa acaaaagtaa gaccaccgca cagcaagcgg
     6961 ccgctgatct tcagacctgg aggaggagat atgagggaca attggagaag tgaattatat
     7021 aaatataaag tagtaaaaat tgaaccatta ggagtagcac ccaccaaggc aaagagaaga
     7081 gtggtgcaga gagaaaaaag agcagtggga ataggagctt tgttccttgg gttcttggga
     7141 gcagcaggaa gcactatggg cgcagcgtca atgacgctga cggtacaggc cagacaatta
     7201 ttgtctggta tagtgcagca gcagaacaat ttgctgaggg ctattgaggc gcaacagcat
     7261 ctgttgcaac tcacagtctg gggcatcaag cagctccagg caagaatcct ggctgtggaa
     7321 agatacctaa aggatcaaca gctcctgggg atttggggtt gctctggaaa actcatttgc
     7381 accactgctg tgccttggaa tgctagttgg agtaataaat ctctggaaca gatttggaat
     7441 cacacgacct ggatggagtg ggacagagaa attaacaatt acacaagctt aatacactcc
     7501 ttaattgaag aatcgcaaaa ccagcaagaa aagaatgaac aagaattatt ggaattagat
     7561 aaatgggcaa gtttgtggaa ttggtttaac ataacaaatt ggctgtggta tataaaatta
     7621 ttcataatga tagtaggagg cttggtaggt ttaagaatag tttttgctgt actttctata
     7681 gtgaatagag ttaggcaggg atattcacca ttatcgtttc agacccacct cccaaccccg
     7741 aggggaccca gagagggcct atttcccatg attccttcat atttgcatat acgatacaag
     7801 gctgttagag agataattag aattaatttg actgtaaaca caaagatatt agtacaaaat
     7861 acgtgacgta gaaagtaata atttcttggg tagtttgcag ttttaaaatt atgttttaaa
     7921 atggactatc atatgcttac cgtaacttga aagtatttcg atttcttggc tttatatatc
     7981 ttgtggaaag gacgaaacac cgatggaggc taaggtgaac aggttttaga gctagaaata
     8041 gcaagttaaa ataaggctag tccgttatca acttgaaaaa gtggcaccga gtcggtgctt
     8101 ttttaagctt ggcgtaacta gatcttgaga caaatggcag tattcatcca caattttaaa
     8161 agaaaagggg ggattggggg gtacagtgca ggggaaagaa tagtagacat aatagcaaca
     8221 gacatacaaa ctaaagaatt acaaaaacaa attacaaaaa ttcaaaattt tcgggtttat
     8281 tacagggaca gcagagatcc actttggcgc cggctcgagg ggg
//
