>Addgene plasmid #76330 | CERK gRNA (BRDN0001148273) | depositor partial sequence | sequence record 143790 | Target Sequence
ATGGAGGCTAAGGTGAACAG
