>Addgene plasmid #76330 | CERK gRNA (BRDN0001148273) | addgene partial sequence | sequence record 185633 | hU6-F
TAGAAAGTAATAATTTCTTGGGTAGTTTGCAGTTTTAAAATTATGTTTTAAAATGGACTATCATATGCTT
ACCGTAACTTGAAAGTATTTCGATTTCTTGGCTTTATATATCTTGTGGAAAGGACGAAACACCGATGGAG
GCTAAGGTGAACAGGTTTTAGAGCTAGAAATAGCAAGTTAAAATAAGGCTAGTCCGTTATCAACTTGAAA
AAGTGGCACCGAGTCGGTGCTTTTTTAAGCTTGGCGTAACTAGATCTTGAGACAAATGGCAGTATTCATC
CACAATTTTAAAAGAAAAGGGGGGATTGGGGGGTACAGTGCAGGGGAAAGAATAGTAGACATAATAGCAA
CAGACATACAAACTAAAGAATTACAAAAACAAATTACAAAAATTCAAAATTTTCGGGTTTATTACAGGGA
CAGCAGAGATCCACTTTGGCGCCGGCTCGAGGGGGCCCGGGTGCAAAGATGGATAAAGTTTTAAACAGAG
AGGAATCTTTGCAGCTAATGGACCTTCTAGGTCTTGAAAGGAGTGGGAATTGGCTCCGGTGCCCGTCAGT
GGGCAGAGCG
